Addgene plasmid #212986: pT7CFE1_polio_3ABC
Purpose: Encodes Poliovirus type I Mahoney 3ABC optimized for expression in mammalian transcription/translation extracts
Depositing lab: Karla Kirkegaard. Depositing organization: Stanford University.
Backbone
  Vector backbone: pT7CFE1
  Backbone manufacturer: Thermo Scientific
  Backbone size w/o insert (bp): 3500
  Total vector size (bp): 4472
  Vector type: Mammalian Cell Free Protein Expression
Growth in bacteria
  Bacterial resistance: Ampicillin, 100 μg/mL
  Growth temperature: 37°C
  Growth strain: DH5alpha
  Copy number: High Copy
Gene/Insert
  Gene/Insert name: Poliovirus Type I Mahoney 3ABC
  Species: Human Poliovirus I Mahoney
  Insert size (bp): 871
  GenBank ID: V01149.1
  Promoter: T7
  Tag / fusion protein: HA (N terminal on backbone)
  Cloning method: Restriction Enzyme; 5′ cloning site BamHI (not destroyed); 3′ cloning site XhoI (not destroyed)
  Sequencing primers: 5′ CACGATGATAATATGGCCTACCCCTACGACG; 3′ CAGTCAGATCTCAGTGGTGGTGGTGG
Terms and licenses: Academic/Nonprofit Terms; Industry Terms: Not Available to Industry
How to cite: pT7CFE1_polio_3ABC was a gift from Karla Kirkegaard (Addgene plasmid # 212986 ; http://n2t.net/addgene:212986 ; RRID:Addgene_212986)
