[The description below was written by a language model from this plasmid's Addgene catalogue record and pLannotate feature annotations shown in this document.]
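Description:
pT7CFE1_polio_3ABC is a cell-free expression plasmid built on the commercial pT7CFE1 backbone, designed for producing protein in mammalian coupled transcription/translation extracts rather than in living cells. It is maintained in E. coli as a high-copy plasmid through a ColE1/pUC-type origin and selected with ampicillin via the β-lactamase gene under its own promoter. An f1 phage origin is also present, along with short remnants of lacZα, bom and rop that are backbone fragments with no evident functional role. The catalogue lists a total size of about 4.47 kb, closely matching the 4,481 nt sequenced record.

The payload is an approximately 870 bp segment of the poliovirus type 1 Mahoney polyprotein encoding the 3ABC precursor, cloned between BamHI and XhoI sites that were both retained. The annotation tool matches this region to the poliovirus polyprotein entry. The polymerase text attached to that hit is a generic description of the whole polyprotein record, not of the cloned portion. Expression is arranged as a T7 promoter followed by the encephalomyocarditis virus IRES, the coding region, and a T7 terminator. T7 RNA polymerase thus generates an uncapped transcript whose translation is initiated cap-independently by the IRES, the arrangement that makes the vector efficient in mammalian extracts. The record states an N-terminal HA tag supplied by the backbone, which the feature table does not annotate. The table does show a polyhistidine tag fragment immediately downstream of the insert, though whether it is read in frame with 3ABC is not stated. The construct is intended for in vitro synthesis of poliovirus 3ABC, with the tags offering possible detection or purification.
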