Features (pLannotate 1.2.2; 12 found; start..end, strand, type, name):
      1..589     +  rep_origin     ori: high-copy-number ColE1/pMB1/pBR322/pUC origin of replication
    789..836     -  terminator     T7 terminator: transcription terminator for bacteriophage T7 RNA polymerase
    908..925     -  CDS            9xHis (fragment): 9xHis affinity tag
    932..1804    -  CDS            POLG_POL1M (fragment): Experimental evidence at protein level: Swiss-Prot protein existence level 1. [RNA-directed RNA polymerase]: Replicates the viral genomic RNA on the surface of intracellular membranes. May form linear arrays of subunits that propagate along a strong head-to-tail interaction called interface-I. Covalently attaches UMP to a tyrosine of VPg, which is used to prime RNA synthesis. The positive stranded RNA genome is first replicated at virus induced membranous vesicles, creating a dsRNA genomic replication form. This dsRNA is then used as template to synthesize positive stranded RNA genomes. ss(+)R
   1863..2324    -  misc_feature   IRES: internal ribosome entry site (IRES) of the encephalomyocarditis virus (EMCV)
   2375..2393    -  promoter       T7 promoter: promoter for bacteriophage T7 RNA polymerase
   2396..2553    +  CDS            lacZα (fragment): LacZα fragment of β-galactosidase; lacZ fragment
   2557..2985    +  rep_origin     f1 ori (sequence partly withheld): f1 bacteriophage origin of replication; arrow indicates direction of (+) strand synthesis
   3013..3114    -  misc_feature   bom (fragment): basis of mobility region from pBR322
   3216..3251    -  CDS            rop (fragment): Rop protein, which maintains plasmids at low copy number; rop
   3346..3450    +  promoter       AmpR promoter: bla
   3451..4311    +  CDS            AmpR: β-lactamase; bla; confers resistance to ampicillin, carbenicillin, and related antibiotics
>Addgene plasmid #212986 | pT7CFE1_polio_3ABC | addgene full sequence | sequence record 420355 | Addgene NGS Result
TTGAGATCCTTTTTTTCTGCGCGTAATCTGCTGCTTGCAAACAAAAAAACCACCGCTACCAGCGGTGGTT
TGTTTGCCGGATCAAGAGCTACCAACTCTTTTTCCGAAGGTAACTGGCTTCAGCAGAGCGCAGATACCAA
ATACTGTTCTTCTAGTGTAGCCGTAGTTAGGCCACCACTTCAAGAACTCTGTAGCACCGCCTACATACCT
CGCTCTGCTAATCCTGTTACCAGTGGCTGCTGCCAGTGGCGATAAGTCGTGTCTTACCGGGTTGGACTCA
AGACGATAGTTACCGGATAAGGCGCAGCGGTCGGGCTGAACGGGGGGTTCGTGCACACAGCCCAGCTTGG
AGCGAACGACCTACACCGAACTGAGATACCTACAGCGTGAGCTATGAGAAAGCGCCACGCTTCCCGAAGG
GAGAAAGGCGGACAGGTATCCGGTAAGCGGCAGGGTCGGAACAGGAGAGCGCACGAGGGAGCTTCCAGGG
GGAAACGCCTGGTATCTTTATAGTCCTGTCGGGTTTCGCCACCTCTGACTTGAGCGTCGATTTTTGTGAT
GCTCGTCAGGGGGGCGGAGCCTATGGAAAAACGCCAGCAACGCGGCCTTTTTACGGTTCCTGGCCTTTTG
CTGGCCTTTTGCTCACATGTTCTTTCCTGCGTTATCCCCTGATTCTGTGGATAACCGTATTACCGCCTTT
GAGTGAGCTGATACCGCTCGCCGCAGCCGAACGACCGAGCGCAGCGAGTCAGTGAGCGAGGAAGCCCGGA
TATAGTTCCTCCTTTCAGCAAAAAACCCCTCAAGACCCGTTTAGAGGCCCCAAGGGGTTATGCTAGTTAT
TGCTCAGCGGACTAGTGTTTAAACTTTTTTTTTTTTTTTTTTTTTTTTTTTTTTCAGTCAGATCTCAGTG
GTGGTGGTGGTGGTGCTCGAGACTCTGAGTGAAGTATGATCGCTTCAGGGCCGCTGCAAACCCGTGTGAA
CCGTTCCCACCAACATGCATCCCGATGACTTTCCCAGTACATGTGATGACTCCACCACACTGTCCTGCTC
TGGTTGGAAAGTTGTACATTAGAGTACGAGCAGTTTGGCGCCCACCGAGATTTAGATATCCCTGTTCAGT
CACAGCACCGACAGGAACATACATATTGGGGTACTTGCTAGTGTTCACGATCAAGACTCCATCATTTGTC
TCAGTGATTTGAGTAGGTATATGTGGTCTAATGTCTCTGAACTTTTCATTTCTCTTTAGAGTGATTATAG
TGATTTCAAGATTGGTTCCTGCTTGATCTTCGAGCGCTTTGGCATCCAAGATCTCCACTTCTTTGCCATC
GATCACAATGCTTTCACCAGGTGAAGCGTGGGTTGGTAAAATAGCCACGTTGTCGTGGACTCCTAACATA
GTGAACTCTCCCTTGCTAGTAGTTGCTGTAACAATGTTTCTTTTAGCCATAGCCACTGCGTAATCGAACC
CTGGTCCTTGTACCTTTGCTGTCCGAATGGTGGGCACGTTGGGTTTTTTGTTTGGTAAACCAGTGTATGC
TCCCTGGTGTCCAGCAAACAGTTTATACATGACATAGACAACTCCAGCCACTGCGGCGAAGGTTGTCACC
GCTTGTAGAATTGTCATTGCCCTGTTGATGTTCCTTTCTGTTTGAACCTGGCTGGTGATGTTGACTATCC
AACCCTTCTTCTCACAGTAATCTCTCACCTCCTGGGAGTCAACTGCTTGGAGCAAGTCATTGATACATTC
AGGAGGGGGACTCGTCTTGATGTCAATTTTCAAGTCTTTATACTGGAGTGGTCCGGATCCCATATGGGTG
GTGGCCAGGGCGTAGTCGGGCACGTCGTAGGGGTAGGCCATATTATCATCGTGTTTTTCAAAGGAAAACC
ACGTCCCCGTGGTTCGGGGGGCCTAGACGTTTTTTAACCTCGACTAAACACATGTAAAGCATGTGCACCG
AGGCCCCAGATCAGATCCCATACAATGGGGTACCTTCTGGGCATCCTTCAGCCCCTTGTTGAATACGCTT
GAGGTGAGCCATTTGACTCTTTCCACAACTATCCAACTCACAACGTGGCACTGGGGTTGTGCCGCCTTTG
CAGGTGTATCTTATACACGTGGCTTTTGGCCGCAGAGGCACCTGTCGCCAGGTGGGGGGTTCCGCTGCCT
GCAAAGGGTCGCTACAGACGTTGTTTGTCTTCAAGAAGCTTCCAGAGGAACTGCTTCCTTCACGACATTC
AACAGACCTTGCATTCCTTTGGCGAGAGGGGAAAGACCCCTAGGAATGCTCGTCAAGAAGACAGGGCCAG
GTTTCCGGGCCCTCACATTGCCAAAAGACGGCAATATGGTGGAAAATAACCGGAATTAATTCGCCCTATA
GTGAGTCGTATTACAATTCACTGGCCGTCGTTTTACAACGTCGTGACTGGGAAAACCCTGGCGTTACCCA
ACTTAATCGCCTTGCAGCACATCCCCCTTTCGCCAGCTGGCGTAATAGCGAAGAGGCCCGCACCGATCGC
CCTTCCCAACAGTTGCGCAGCCTGAATGGCGAATGG
[124 nt withheld, positions 2557-2680]
C
[91 nt withheld, positions 2682-2772]
A
[49 nt withheld, positions 2774-2822]
CCTTTGACGTTGGAGTCCACGTTCTTT
[37 nt withheld, positions 2850-2886]
ACCCTATCTCGGTCTATTCTTTTGATTTATAAGGGATTTTGCCGATTTCGGCCTATTGGTTAAAAAATGA
GCTGATTTAACAAAAATTTAACGCGAATTTTAACAAAATATTAACGCTTACAATTTCCTGATGCGGTATT
TTCTCCTTACGCATCTGTGCGGTATTTCACACCGCATATATGGTGCACTCTCAGTACAATCTGCTCTGAT
GCCGCATAGTTAAGCCAGCCCCGACACCCGCCAACACCCGCTGACGCGCCCTGACGGGCTTGTCTGCTCC
CGGCATCCGCTTACAGACAAGCTGTGACCGTCTCCGGGAGCTGCATGTGTCAGAGGTTTTCACCGTCATC
ACCGAAACGCGCGAGACGAAAGGGCCTCGTGATACGCCTATTTTTATAGGTTAATGTCATGATAATAATG
GTTTCTTAGACGTCAGGTGGCACTTTTCGGGGAAATGTGCGCGGAACCCCTATTTGTTTATTTTTCTAAA
TACATTCAAATATGTATCCGCTCATGAGACAATAACCCTGATAAATGCTTCAATAATATTGAAAAAGGAA
GAGTATGAGTATTCAACATTTCCGTGTCGCCCTTATTCCCTTTTTTGCGGCATTTTGCCTTCCTGTTTTT
GCTCACCCAGAAACGCTGGTGAAAGTAAAAGATGCTGAAGATCAGTTGGGTGCACGAGTGGGTTACATCG
AACTGGATCTCAACAGCGGTAAGATCCTTGAGAGTTTTCGCCCCGAAGAACGTTTTCCAATGATGAGCAC
TTTTAAAGTTCTGCTATGTGGCGCGGTATTATCCCGTATTGACGCCGGGCAAGAGCAACTCGGTCGCCGC
ATACACTATTCTCAGAATGACTTGGTTGAGTACTCACCAGTCACAGAAAAGCATCTTACGGATGGCATGA
CAGTAAGAGAATTATGCAGTGCTGCCATAACCATGAGTGATAACACTGCGGCCAACTTACTTCTGACAAC
GATCGGAGGACCGAAGGAGCTAACCGCTTTTTTGCACAACATGGGGGATCATGTAACTCGCCTTGATCGT
TGGGAACCGGAGCTGAATGAAGCCATACCAAACGACGAGCGTGACACCACGATGCCTGTAGCAATGGCAA
CAACGTTGCGCAAACTATTAACTGGCGAACTACTTACTCTAGCTTCCCGGCAACAATTAATAGACTGGAT
GGAGGCGGATAAAGTTGCAGGACCACTTCTGCGCTCGGCCCTTCCGGCTGGCTGGTTTATTGCTGATAAA
TCTGGAGCCGGTGAGCGTGGGTCTCGCGGTATCATTGCAGCACTGGGGCCAGATGGTAAGCCCTCCCGTA
TCGTAGTTATCTACACGACGGGGAGTCAGGCAACTATGGATGAACGAAATAGACAGATCGCTGAGATAGG
TGCCTCACTGATTAAGCATTGGTAACTGTCAGACCAAGTTTACTCATATATACTTTAGATTGATTTAAAA
CTTCATTTTTAATTTAAAAGGATCTAGGTGAAGATCCTTTTTGATAATCTCATGACCAAAATCCCTTAAC
GTGAGTTTTCGTTCCACTGAGCGTCAGACCCCGTAGAAAAGATCAAAGGATCTTC
